Addgene plasmid #105269: YIplac211-SNX4-iGFPx3
Purpose: Plasmid for pop-in/pop-out replacement of Snx4 with Snx4-iGFPx3.
Depositing lab: Benjamin Glick. Depositing organization: University of Chicago. Publication: Budding Yeast Has a Minimal Endomembrane System. Day KJ, Casler JC, Glick BS. Dev Cell. 2018 Jan 8;44(1):56-72.e4. doi: 10.1016/j.devcel.2017.12.014. Epub 2018 Jan 8. PubMed 29316441.
Backbone
  Vector backbone: YIplac211
  Backbone size w/o insert (bp): 3797
  Total vector size (bp): 6778
  Vector type: Yeast Expression
  Selectable markers: URA3
Growth in bacteria
  Bacterial resistance: Ampicillin, 100 μg/mL
  Growth temperature: 37°C
  Growth strain: DH5alpha
  Copy number: Unknown
Gene/Insert
  Gene/Insert name: Snx4 portion
  Species: S. cerevisiae (budding yeast)
  Entrez Gene: SNX4 (a.k.a. YJL036W, ATG24, CVT13)
  Tag / fusion protein: iGFPx3 (C terminal on insert)
  Cloning method: Restriction Enzyme; 5′ cloning site SphI (not destroyed); 3′ cloning site KpnI (not destroyed)
  Sequencing primers: 5′ M13 REVERSE; 3′ M13 FORWARD
Terms and licenses: Academic/Nonprofit Terms; Industry Terms: Not Available to Industry
How to cite: YIplac211-SNX4-iGFPx3 was a gift from Benjamin Glick (Addgene plasmid # 105269 ; http://n2t.net/addgene:105269 ; RRID:Addgene_105269)
