[The description below was written by a language model from this plasmid's Addgene catalogue record and pLannotate feature annotations shown in this document.]
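Description:
YIplac211-SNX4-iGFPx3 is a yeast integrating plasmid built on the YIplac211 backbone, designed for pop-in/pop-out replacement of the chromosomal SNX4 locus in Saccharomyces cerevisiae with a version encoding Snx4 fused to three tandem GFP copies. The feature table shows no yeast replication origin or centromere, as expected for an integrating vector, so stable inheritance in yeast depends on recombination into the genome. In E. coli it is maintained through a ColE1/pUC-type origin and selected with ampicillin via the bla gene. In yeast it is selected through URA3, driven by its own promoter. Remnants of the lac promoter/operator, lacZα, bom and rop flanking the cloning region are backbone carry-over.

The insert, cloned between SphI and KpnI, is not a full expression cassette. It consists of a 3′ portion of the SNX4 coding sequence followed by three consecutive GFP (S65T) open reading frames forming the C-terminal iGFPx3 tag. Further yeast genomic sequence follows and includes a fragment of TAD2 in the opposite orientation; this presumably represents the region downstream of SNX4. No yeast promoter is annotated upstream of the SNX4 fragment, so expression of the fusion would rely on the endogenous SNX4 promoter after integration. The SNX4 fragment and the downstream sequence supply homology on either side of the tag. Integration at the locus under uracil selection ("pop-in") creates a duplication. A second recombination event that excises the vector ("pop-out") can then be selected with 5-fluoroorotic acid, because URA3 is counterselectable, and this leaves a marker-free tagged allele. SNX4 (also ATG24/CVT13) encodes a sorting nexin involved in endosome-to-Golgi retrieval and selective autophagy pathways, so the tagged allele suits live-cell fluorescence imaging of the protein at native expression levels. The sequenced record is a few bases shorter than the catalogue size.
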