Features (pLannotate 1.2.2; 17 found; start..end, strand, type, name):
      1..93      +  CDS            lacI (fragment): lac repressor; lacI; The lac repressor binds to the lac operator to inhibit transcription in E. coli. This inhibition can be relieved by adding lactose or isopropyl-β-D-thiogalactopyranoside (IPTG).
    106..127     +  protein_bind   CAP binding site: CAP binding activates transcription in the presence of cAMP. E. coli catabolite activator protein
    142..172     +  promoter       lac promoter: promoter for the E. coli lac operon
    180..196     +  protein_bind   lac operator: The lac repressor binds to the lac operator to inhibit transcription in E. coli. This inhibition can be relieved by adding lactose or isopropyl-β-D-thiogalactopyranoside (IPTG). lac repressor encoded by lacI
    209..787     +  CDS            SNX4 (fragment): SNX4_YEAST - Also known as ATG24, CVT13. Experimental evidence at protein level: Swiss-Prot protein existence level 1. Sorting nexin, involved in the separation or division of vacuoles throughout the entire life cycle of the cells (By similarity). Involved in retrieval of late-Golgi SNAREs from post-Golgi endosomes to the trans-Golgi network, for cytoplasm to vacuole transport (Cvt), mitophagy, and pexophagy. Involved in proper sorting of the v-SNARE protein SNC1. From Saccharomyces cerevisiae (strain ATCC 204508 / S288c) (Baker's yeast).
    833..1528    +  CDS            GFP (S65T): GFP (S65T) is a basic (constitutively fluorescent) green fluorescent protein published in 1995, derived from Aequorea victoria.
   1553..2248    +  CDS            GFP (S65T): GFP (S65T) is a basic (constitutively fluorescent) green fluorescent protein published in 1995, derived from Aequorea victoria.
   2273..2968    +  CDS            GFP (S65T): GFP (S65T) is a basic (constitutively fluorescent) green fluorescent protein published in 1995, derived from Aequorea victoria.
   3154..3252    -  CDS            TAD2 (fragment): TAD2_YEAST - Experimental evidence at protein level: Swiss-Prot protein existence level 1. Deaminates adenosine-34 to inosine in many tRNAs. From Saccharomyces cerevisiae (strain ATCC 204508 / S288c) (Baker's yeast).
   3267..3424    +  CDS            lacZα (fragment): LacZα fragment of β-galactosidase; lacZ fragment
   3430..3529    -  misc_feature   bom (fragment): basis of mobility region from pBR322
   3631..3666    -  CDS            rop (fragment): Rop protein, which maintains plasmids at low copy number; rop
   3755..4558    -  CDS            URA3: orotidine-5'-phosphate decarboxylase, required for uracil biosynthesis; S. cerevisiae URA3; yeast auxotrophic marker, counterselectable with 5-fluoroorotic acid (5-FOA)
   4559..4774    -  promoter       URA3 promoter: S. cerevisiae URA3
   4867..4971    +  promoter       AmpR promoter: bla
   4972..5832    +  CDS            AmpR: β-lactamase; bla; confers resistance to ampicillin, carbenicillin, and related antibiotics
   6003..6591    +  rep_origin     ori: high-copy-number ColE1/pMB1/pBR322/pUC origin of replication
>Addgene plasmid #105269 | YIplac211-SNX4-iGFPx3 | addgene full sequence | sequence record 202537 | Addgene NGS Result
GCGCCCAATACGCAAACCGCCTCTCCCCGCGCGTTGGCCGATTCATTAATGCAGCTGGCACGACAGGTTT
CCCGACTGGAAAGCGGGCAGTGAGCGCAACGCAATTAATGTGAGTTAGCTCACTCATTAGGCACCCCAGG
CTTTACACTTTATGCTTCCGGCTCGTATGTTGTGTGGAATTGTGAGCGGATAACAATTTCACACAGGAAA
CAGCTATGACCATGATTACGCCAAGCTTGCATGCGAAAACGAGGAACTTGCTGCGAAGTTGAAGATTTTT
AATGAAGGTGTAACACAGCTGTCATATGGCTTGCAAGATCTTACAAAGTATCTGGATTACGAATATATTG
TTGATTTGAAGGATCTTGAACACTACATTGATAGTATGCGACAGCTGATCAAATTGAAAGACCAGAAACA
GATAGACTACGAAGAACTAAGTGATTATTTAACCAGGTCAATCAAAGAAAAAAATAACTTGATTTCTGGA
TACGGAGGTAGTAATTTCTTTGCCAATAAATTGGAAGAACTAGCGGGAATAAATCAGGAGGCTTCACGTA
GAGAAAAAATCAATAAACTAGAAGGCAAAATAACGTCATTAACAGGTGAATTAGAAAACGCTAAAAAGGT
GGCGGATGGATTCGAACAGGAATGCTTGAAGGAAATAGACCATTTCGAAAGTGTAAAAACGGCTGAAATC
AAGAAATCTCTGGGCTCACTAGCGGACCATCATATCGAATTCTACGAAAGGATACTTGAAGCATGGGAAA
AAGTAGACGATAGTCTAACGGATCCAGGAAGTTCGGGGTCCAGCGGTTCTTCAGGCGCTAGCATGGATAG
CACTGAGAGCCTTTTCACTGGAGTTGTCCCAATTCTTGTTGAATTAGATGGTGATGTTAATGGGCACAAA
TTTTCTGTCAGTGGAGAGGGTGAAGGTGATGCAACATACGGAAAACTTACCCTTAAATTTATTTGCACTA
CTGGAAAACTACCTGTTCCTTGGCCAACACTTGTCACTACTTTAACTTATGGTGTTCAGTGCTTTTCAAG
ATACCCGGATCATATGAAACAGCATGACTTTTTCAAGAGTGCCATGCCCGAAGGTTATGTACAGGAAAGA
ACTATATTTTTCAAAGATGACGGGAACTACAAGACACGTGCTGAAGTCAAGTTTGAAGGTGATACCCTTG
TTAATAGAATCGAGTTAAAAGGTATTGATTTTAAAGAAGATGGAAACATTCTTGGGCACAAATTGGAATA
CAACTATAACTCACACAATGTATACATCATGGCAGACAAACAAAAGAATGGAATCAAAGCTAACTTCAAA
ATTAGACACAACATTGAAGATGGAAGCGTTCAACTAGCAGACCATTATCAACAAAATACTCCAATTGGCG
ATGGCCCTGTCCTTTTACCAGACAACCATTACCTGTCCACACAATCTGCCCTTTCGAAAGATCCCAACGA
AAAGAGAGACCACATGGTCCTTAAAGAGTTTGTAACAGCTGCTGGGATTACACATGGCAGCTCCGGCTCC
AGCGGGTCTAGCATGGATAGCACTGAGAGCCTTTTCACTGGAGTTGTCCCAATTCTTGTTGAATTAGATG
GTGATGTTAATGGGCACAAATTTTCTGTCAGTGGAGAGGGTGAAGGTGATGCAACATACGGAAAACTTAC
CCTTAAATTTATTTGCACTACTGGAAAACTACCTGTTCCTTGGCCAACACTTGTCACTACTTTAACTTAT
GGTGTTCAGTGCTTTTCAAGATACCCGGATCATATGAAACAGCATGACTTTTTCAAGAGTGCCATGCCCG
AAGGTTATGTACAGGAAAGAACTATATTTTTCAAAGATGACGGGAACTACAAGACACGTGCTGAAGTCAA
GTTTGAAGGTGATACCCTTGTTAATAGAATCGAGTTAAAAGGTATTGATTTTAAAGAAGATGGAAACATT
CTTGGGCACAAATTGGAATACAACTATAACTCACACAATGTATACATCATGGCAGACAAACAAAAGAATG
GAATCAAAGCTAACTTCAAAATTAGACACAACATTGAAGATGGAAGCGTTCAACTAGCAGACCATTATCA
ACAAAATACTCCAATTGGCGATGGCCCTGTCCTTTTACCAGACAACCATTACCTGTCCACACAATCTGCC
CTTTCGAAAGATCCCAACGAAAAGAGAGACCACATGGTCCTTAAAGAGTTTGTAACAGCTGCTGGGATTA
CACATGGCAGCTCCGGCTCCAGCGGGTCTAGCATGGATAGCACTGAGAGCCTTTTCACTGGAGTTGTCCC
AATTCTTGTTGAATTAGATGGTGATGTTAATGGGCACAAATTTTCTGTCAGTGGAGAGGGTGAAGGTGAT
GCAACATACGGAAAACTTACCCTTAAATTTATTTGCACTACTGGAAAACTACCTGTTCCTTGGCCAACAC
TTGTCACTACTTTAACTTATGGTGTTCAGTGCTTTTCAAGATACCCGGATCATATGAAACAGCATGACTT
TTTCAAGAGTGCCATGCCCGAAGGTTATGTACAGGAAAGAACTATATTTTTCAAAGATGACGGGAACTAC
AAGACACGTGCTGAAGTCAAGTTTGAAGGTGATACCCTTGTTAATAGAATCGAGTTAAAAGGTATTGATT
TTAAAGAAGATGGAAACATTCTTGGGCACAAATTGGAATACAACTATAACTCACACAATGTATACATCAT
GGCAGACAAACAAAAGAATGGAATCAAAGCTAACTTCAAAATTAGACACAACATTGAAGATGGAAGCGTT
CAACTAGCAGACCATTATCAACAAAATACTCCAATTGGCGATGGCCCTGTCCTTTTACCAGACAACCATT
ACCTGTCCACACAATCTGCCCTTTCGAAAGATCCCAACGAAAAGAGAGACCACATGGTCCTTAAAGAGTT
TGTAACAGCTGCTGGGATTACACATGGCAGCTCCGGCTCCAGCGGGTAAAGCGGCCGCTGGTGCTCTTAA
TGTTTTCCCATTACTACTGATAATACCTTGGGCACTACGATTATCTGATCACATTTAACAGAGAAATTTA
AAAAAAGAAAAATATCTATATAAAAATATGTAAATGTTGCTATTATTTTATGATGTTCTGATTTTTTTCG
TCAAACCTTAGATTTCTTATGTACATTAAACTTAAACATTTTGCATTGTTCTTCCAGTTCTTGGATTATA
TTATCTTGGTGGGAGTCAATCAAATCCCAATCGGTACCGAGCTCGAATTCACTGGCCGTCGTTTTACAAC
GTCGTGACTGGGAAAACCCTGGCGTTACCCAACTTAATCGCCTTGCAGCACATCCCCCTTTCGCCAGCTG
GCGTAATAGCGAAGAGGCCCGCACCGATCGCCCTTCCCAACAGTTGCGCAGCCTGAATGGCGAATGGCGC
CTGATGCGGTATTTTCTCCTTACGCATCTGTGCGGTATTTCACACCGCATATGGTGCACTCTCAGTACAA
TCTGCTCTGATGCCGCATAGTTAAGCCAGCCCCGACACCCGCCAACACCCGCTGACGCGCCCTGACGGGC
TTGTCTGCTCCCGGCATCCGCTTACAGACAAGCTGTGACCGTCTCCGGGAGCTGCATGTGTCAGAGGTTT
TCACCGTCATCACCGAAACGCGCGAGACGAAAGGGCGGGTAATAACTGATATAATTAAATTGAAGCTCTA
ATTTGTGAGTTTAGTATACATGCATTTACTTATAATACAGTTTTTTAGTTTTGCTGGCCGCATCTTCTCA
AATATGCTTCCCAGCCTGCTTTTCTGTAACGTTCACCCTCTACCTTAGCATCCCTTCCCTTTGCAAATAG
TCCTCTTCCAACAATAATAATGTCAGATCCTGTAGAGACCACATCATCCACGGTTCTATACTGTTGACCC
AATGCGTCTCCCTTGTCATCTAAACCCACACCGGGTGTCATAATCAACCAATCGTAACCTTCATCTCTTC
CACCCATGTCTCTTTGAGCAATAAAGCCGATAACAAAATCTTTGTCGCTCTTCGCAATGTCAACAGTACC
CTTAGTATATTCTCCAGTAGATAGGGAGCCCTTGCATGACAATTCTGCTAACATCAAAAGGCCTCTAGGT
TCCTTTGTTACTTCTTCTGCCGCCTGCTTCAAACCGCTAACAATACCTGGGCCCACCACACCGTGTGCAT
TCGTAATGTCTGCCCATTCTGCTATTCTGTATACACCCGCAGAGTACTGCAATTTGACTGTATTACCAAT
GTCAGCAAATTTTCTGTCTTCGAAGAGTAAAAAATTGTACTTGGCGGATAATGCCTTTAGCGGCTTAACT
GTGCCCTCCATGGAAAAATCAGTCAAGATATCCACATGTGTTTTTAGTAAACAAATTTTGGGACCTAATG
CTTCAACTAACTCCAGTAATTCCTTGGTGGTACGAACATCCAATGAAGCACACAAGTTTGTTTGCTTTTC
GTGCATGATATTAAATAGCTTGGCAGCAACAGGACTAGGATGAGTAGCAGCACGTTCCTTATATGTAGCT
TTCGACATGATTTATCTTCGTTTCCTGCATGTTTTTGTTCTGTGCAGTTGGGTTAAGAATACTGGGCAAT
TTCATGTTTCTTCAACACTACATATGCGTATATATACCAATCTAAGTCTGTGCTCCTTCCTTCGTTCTTC
CTTCTGTTCGGAGATTACCGAATCAAAAAAATTTCAAGGAAACCGAAATCAAAAAAAAGAATAAAAAAAA
AATGATGAATTGAAAAGCTGGCCTCGTGATACGCCTATTTTTATAGGTTAATGTCATGATAATAATGGTT
TCTTAGACGTCAGGTGGCACTTTTCGGGGAAATGTGCGCGGAACCCCTATTTGTTTATTTTTCTAAATAC
ATTCAAATATGTATCCGCTCATGAGACAATAACCCTGATAAATGCTTCAATAATATTGAAAAAGGAAGAG
TATGAGTATTCAACATTTCCGTGTCGCCCTTATTCCCTTTTTTGCGGCATTTTGCCTTCCTGTTTTTGCT
CACCCAGAAACGCTGGTGAAAGTAAAAGATGCTGAAGATCAGTTGGGTGCACGAGTGGGTTACATCGAAC
TGGATCTCAACAGCGGTAAGATCCTTGAGAGTTTTCGCCCCGAAGAACGTTTTCCAATGATGAGCACTTT
TAAAGTTCTGCTATGTGGCGCGGTATTATCCCGTATTGACGCCGGGCAAGAGCAACTCGGTCGCCGCATA
CACTATTCTCAGAATGACTTGGTTGAGTACTCACCAGTCACAGAAAAGCATCTTACGGATGGCATGACAG
TAAGAGAATTATGCAGTGCTGCCATAACCATGAGTGATAACACTGCGGCCAACTTACTTCTGACAACGAT
CGGAGGACCGAAGGAGCTAACCGCTTTTTTGCACAACATGGGGGATCATGTAACTCGCCTTGATCGTTGG
GAACCGGAGCTGAATGAAGCCATACCAAACGACGAGCGTGACACCACGATGCCTGTAGCAATGGCAACAA
CGTTGCGCAAACTATTAACTGGCGAACTACTTACTCTAGCTTCCCGGCAACAATTAATAGACTGGATGGA
GGCGGATAAAGTTGCAGGACCACTTCTGCGCTCGGCCCTTCCGGCTGGCTGGTTTATTGCTGATAAATCT
GGAGCCGGTGAGCGTGGGTCTCGCGGTATCATTGCAGCACTGGGGCCAGATGGTAAGCCCTCCCGTATCG
TAGTTATCTACACGACGGGGAGTCAGGCAACTATGGATGAACGAAATAGACAGATCGCTGAGATAGGTGC
CTCACTGATTAAGCATTGGTAACTGTCAGACCAAGTTTACTCATATATACTTTAGATTGATTTAAAACTT
CATTTTTAATTTAAAAGGATCTAGGTGAAGATCCTTTTTGATAATCTCATGACCAAAATCCCTTAACGTG
AGTTTTCGTTCCACTGAGCGTCAGACCCCGTAGAAAAGATCAAAGGATCTTCTTGAGATCCTTTTTTTCT
GCGCGTAATCTGCTGCTTGCAAACAAAAAAACCACCGCTACCAGCGGTGGTTTGTTTGCCGGATCAAGAG
CTACCAACTCTTTTTCCGAAGGTAACTGGCTTCAGCAGAGCGCAGATACCAAATACTGTTCTTCTAGTGT
AGCCGTAGTTAGGCCACCACTTCAAGAACTCTGTAGCACCGCCTACATACCTCGCTCTGCTAATCCTGTT
ACCAGTGGCTGCTGCCAGTGGCGATAAGTCGTGTCTTACCGGGTTGGACTCAAGACGATAGTTACCGGAT
AAGGCGCAGCGGTCGGGCTGAACGGGGGGTTCGTGCACACAGCCCAGCTTGGAGCGAACGACCTACACCG
AACTGAGATACCTACAGCGTGAGCTATGAGAAAGCGCCACGCTTCCCGAAGGGAGAAAGGCGGACAGGTA
TCCGGTAAGCGGCAGGGTCGGAACAGGAGAGCGCACGAGGGAGCTTCCAGGGGGAAACGCCTGGTATCTT
TATAGTCCTGTCGGGTTTCGCCACCTCTGACTTGAGCGTCGATTTTTGTGATGCTCGTCAGGGGGGCGGA
GCCTATGGAAAAACGCCAGCAACGCGGCCTTTTTACGGTTCCTGGCCTTTTGCTGGCCTTTTGCTCACAT
GTTCTTTCCTGCGTTATCCCCTGATTCTGTGGATAACCGTATTACCGCCTTTGAGTGAGCTGATACCGCT
CGCCGCAGCCGAACGACCGAGCGCAGCGAGTCAGTGAGCGAGGAAGCGGAAGA
